>Addgene plasmid #231215 | CA-0252 CMVTO-c-myc-mono-hIL10 (R5A11M)-rens-cleaved | addgene full sequence | sequence record 459224 | Addgene NGS Result
TGGTAACAGGATTAGCAGAGCGAGGTATGTAGGCGGTGCTACAGAGTTCTTGAAGTGGTGGCCTAACTAC
GGCTACACTAGAAGAACAGTATTTGGTATCTGCGCTCTGCTGAAGCCAGTTACCTTCGGAAAAAGAGTTG
GTAGCTCTTGATCCGGCAAACAAACCACCGCTGGTAGCGGTGGTTTTTTTGTTTGCAAGCAGCAGATTAC
GCGCAGAAAAAAAGGATCTCAAGAAGATCCTTTGATCTTTTCTACGGGGTCTGACGCTCAGTGGAACGAA
AACTCACGTTAAGGGATTTTGGTCATGAGATTATCAAAAAGGATCTTCACCTAGATCCTTTTAAATTAAA
AATGAAGTTTTAAATCAATCTAAAGTATATATGAGTAAACTTGGTCTGACAGTTACCAATGCTTAATCAG
TGAGGCACCTATCTCAGCGATCTGTCTATTTCGTTCATCCATAGTTGCCTGACTCCCCGTCGTGTAGATA
ACTACGATACGGGAGGGCTTACCATCTGGCCCCAGTGCTGCAATGATACCGCGAGACCCACGCTCACCGG
CTCCAGATTTATCAGCAATAAACCAGCCAGCCGGAAGGGCCGAGCGCAGAAGTGGTCCTGCAACTTTATC
CGCCTCCATCCAGTCTATTAATTGTTGCCGGGAAGCTAGAGTAAGTAGTTCGCCAGTTAATAGTTTGCGC
AACGTTGTTGCCATTGCTACAGGCATCGTGGTGTCACGCTCGTCGTTTGGTATGGCTTCATTCAGCTCCG
GTTCCCAACGATCAAGGCGAGTTACATGATCCCCCATGTTGTGCAAAAAAGCGGTTAGCTCCTTCGGTCC
TCCGATCGTTGTCAGAAGTAAGTTGGCCGCAGTGTTATCACTCATGGTTATGGCAGCACTGCATAATTCT
CTTACTGTCATGCCATCCGTAAGATGCTTTTCTGTGACTGGTGAGTACTCAACCAAGTCATTCTGAGAAT
AGTGTATGCGGCGACCGAGTTGCTCTTGCCCGGCGTCAATACGGGATAATACCGCGCCACATAGCAGAAC
TTTAAAAGTGCTCATCATTGGAAAACGTTCTTCGGGGCGAAAACTCTCAAGGATCTTACCGCTGTTGAGA
TCCAGTTCGATGTAACCCACTCGTGCACCCAACTGATCTTCAGCATCTTTTACTTTCACCAGCGTTTCTG
GGTGAGCAAAAACAGGAAGGCAAAATGCCGCAAAAAAGGGAATAAGGGCGACACGGAAATGTTGAATACT
CATACTCTTCCTTTTTCAATATTATTGAAGCATTTATCAGGGTTATTGTCTCATGAGCGGATACATATTT
GAATGTATTTAGAAAAATAAACAAATAGGGGTTCCGCGCACATTTCCCCGAAAAGTGCCACCTGACGTCG
ACGGATCGGGAGATCTCCCGATCCCCTATGGTGCACTCTCAGTACAATCTGCTCTGATGCCGCATAGTTA
AGCCAGTATCTGCTCCCTGCTTGTGTGTTGGAGGTCGCTGAGTAGTGCGCGAGCAAAATTTAAGCTACAA
CAAGGCAAGGCTTGACCGACAATTGCATGAAGAATCTGCTTAGGGTTAGGCGTTTTGCGCTGCTTCGTAC
GGGCCAGATATACGCGTTGACATTGATTATTGACTAGTTATTAATAGTAATCAATTACGGGGTCATTAGT
TCATAGCCCATATATGGAGTTCCGCGTTACATAACTTACGGTAAATGGCCCGCCTGGCTGACCGCCCAAC
GACCCCCGCCCATTGACGTCAATAATGACGTATGTTCCCATAGTAACGCCAATAGGGACTTTCCATTGAC
GTCAATGGGTGGAGTATTTACGGTAAACTGCCCACTTGGCAGTACATCAAGTGTATCATATGCCAAGTAC
GCCCCCTATTGACGTCAATGACGGTAAATGGCCCGCCTGGCATTATGCCCAGTACATGACCTTATGGGAC
TTTCCTACTTGGCAGTACATCTACGTATTAGTCATCGCTATTACCATGGTGATGCGGTTTTGGCAGTACA
TCAATGGGCGTGGATAGCGGTTTGACTCACGGGGATTTCCAAGTCTCCACCCCATTGACGTCAATGGGAG
TTTGTTTTGGCACCAAAATCAACGGGACTTTCCAAAATGTCGTAACAACTCCGCCCCATTGACGCAAATG
GGCGGTAGGCGTGTACGGTGGGAGGTCTATATAAGCAGAGCTCTCCCTATCAGTGATAGAGATCTCCCTA
TCAGTGATAGAGATCGTCGACGAGCTCGTTTAGTGAACCGTCAGATCGCCTGGAGACGCCATCCACGCTG
TTTTGACCTCCATAGAAGACACCGGGACCGATCCAGCCTCCGGACTCTAGCGTTTAAACTTAAGCTTCGC
CACCATGCACTCCTCCGCGCTCTTGTGTTGCCTAGTTTTATTGACCGGAGTCCGCGCAGAGCAGAAGCTC
ATCAGCGAAGAGGACCTGTCACCTGGGCAAGGCACTCAGAGTGAAAATTCTTGCACTCACTTCCCTGGAA
TTCTCCCCAACATGCTCAGAGACCTGCGAGATGCTTTCTCTAGAGTCAAAACGTTCTTTCAAATGAAGGA
CCAGCTAGATAATCTTTTGCTGAAAGAGTCCCTTCTCGAGGATTTTAAAGGCTATCTGGGCTGTCAGGCT
CTTAGCGAGATGATACAGTTCTACCTCGAGGAGGTGATGCCACAGGCTGAGAACCAAGACCCAGACATTA
AAGCCCATGTAATCTCACTGGGGGAAAACCTGAACACATTACGCCTGCGGCTGCGGAGGTGCCATAGGCT
GCTGCCTTGTGAAAATTATATTCACCCATTCCATCTGTAGGGCCCGAACAAAAACTCATCTCAGAAGAGG
ATCTGAATAGCGCCGTCGACCATCATCATAATCATCATTGAGTTTAAACCCGCTGATCAGCCTCGACTGT
GCCTTCTAGTTGCCAGCCATCTGTTGTTTGCCCCTCCCCCGTGCCTTCCTTGACCCTGGAAGGTGCCACT
CCCACTGTCCTTTCCTAATAAAATGAGGAAATTGCATCGCATTGTCTGAGTAGGTGTCATTCTATTCTGG
GGGGTGGGGTGGGGCAGGACAGCAAGGGGGAGGATTGGGAAGACAATAGCAGGCATGCTGGGGATGCGGT
GGGCTCTATGGAGATCTATCGATGTTCTGGGGATGCGGTGGGCTCTATGGCTTCTGAGGCGGAAAGAACC
AGCTGGGGCTCTAGGGGGTATCCCC
[124 nt withheld, positions 3246-3369]
C
[91 nt withheld, positions 3371-3461]
AGGGTGATGGTTCACGTACCTAGAAGTTCCTATTCCGAAGTTCCTATTCTCTAGAAAGTATAGGAACTTC
CTTGGCCAAAAAGCCTGAACTCACCGCGACGTCTGTCGAGAAGTTTCTGATCGAAAAGTTCGACAGCGTC
TCCGACCTGATGCAGCTCTCGGAGGGCGAAGAATCTCGTGCTTTCAGCTTCGATGTAGGAGGGCGTGGAT
ATGTCCTGCGGGTAAATAGCTGCGCCGATGGTTTCTACAAAGATCGTTATGTTTATCGGCACTTTGCATC
GGCCGCGCTCCCGATTCCGGAAGTGCTTGACATTGGGGAATTCAGCGAGAGCCTGACCTATTGCATCTCC
CGCCGTGCACAGGGTGTCACGTTGCAAGACCTGCCTGAAACCGAACTGCCCGCTGTTCTGCAGCCGGTCG
CGGAGGCCATGGATGCGATCGCTGCGGCCGATCTTAGCCAGACGAGCGGGTTCGGCCCATTCGGACCGCA
AGGAATCGGTCAATACACTACATGGCGTGATTTCATATGCGCGATTGCTGATCCCCATGTGTATCACTGG
CAAACTGTGATGGACGACACCGTCAGTGCGTCCGTCGCGCAGGCTCTCGATGAGCTGATGCTTTGGGCCG
AGGACTGCCCCGAAGTCCGGCACCTCGTGCACGCGGATTTCGGCTCCAACAATGTCCTGACGGACAATGG
CCGCATAACAGCGGTCATTGACTGGAGCGAGGCGATGTTCGGGGATTCCCAATACGAGGTCGCCAACATC
TTCTTCTGGAGGCCGTGGTTGGCTTGTATGGAGCAGCAGACGCGCTACTTCGAGCGGAGGCATCCGGAGC
TTGCAGGATCGCCGCGGCTCCGGGCGTATATGCTCCGCATTGGTCTTGACCAACTCTATCAGAGCTTGGT
TGACGGCAATTTCGATGATGCAGCTTGGGCGCAGGGTCGATGCGACGCAATCGTCCGATCCGGAGCCGGG
ACTGTCGGGCGTACACAAATCGCCCGCAGAAGCGCGGCCGTCTGGACCGATGGCTGTGTAGAAGTACTCG
CCGATAGTGGAAACCGACGCCCCAGCACTCGTCCGAGGGCAAAGGAATAGCACGTACTACGAGATTTCGA
TTCCACCGCCGCCTTCTATGAAAGGTTGGGCTTCGGAATCGTTTTCCGGGACGCCGGCTGGATGATCCTC
CAGCGCGGGGATCTCATGCTGGAGTTCTTCGCCCACCCCAACTTGTTTATTGCAGCTTATAATGGTTACA
AATAAAGCAATAGCATCACAAATTTCACAAATAAAGCATTTTTTTCACTGCATTCTAGTTGTGGTTTGTC
CAAACTCATCAATGTATCTTATCATGTCTGTATACCGTCGACCTCTAGCTAGAGCTTGGCGTAATCATGG
TCATAGCTGTTTCCTGTGTGAAATTGTTATCCGCTCACAATTCCACACAACATACGAGCCGGAAGCATAA
AGTGTAAAGCCTGGGGTGCCTAATGAGTGAGCTAACTCACATTAATTGCGTTGCGCTCACTGCCCGCTTT
CCAGTCGGGAAACCTGTCGTGCCAGCTGCATTAATGAATCGGCCAACGCGCGGGGAGAGGCGGTTTGCGT
ATTGGGCGCTCTTCCGCTTCCTCGCTCACTGACTCGCTGCGCTCGGTCGTTCGGCTGCGGCGAGCGGTAT
CAGCTCACTCAAAGGCGGTAATACGGTTATCCACAGAATCAGGGGATAACGCAGGAAAGAACATGTGAGC
AAAAGGCCAGCAAAAGGCCAGGAACCGTAAAAAGGCCGCGTTGCTGGCGTTTTTCCATAGGCTCCGCCCC
CCTGACGAGCATCACAAAAATCGACGCTCAAGTCAGAGGTGGCGAAACCCGACAGGACTATAAAGATACC
AGGCGTTTCCCCCTGGAAGCTCCCTCGTGCGCTCTCCTGTTCCGACCCTGCCGCTTACCGGATACCTGTC
CGCCTTTCTCCCTTCGGGAAGCGTGGCGCTTTCTCATAGCTCACGCTGTAGGTATCTCAGTTCGGTGTAG
GTCGTTCGCTCCAAGCTGGGCTGTGTGCACGAACCCCCCGTTCAGCCCGACCGCTGCGCCTTATCCGGTA
ACTATCGTCTTGAGTCCAACCCGGTAAGACACGACTTATCGCCACTGGCAGCAGCCAC
Features (pLannotate 1.2.2; 22 found; start..end, strand, type, name):
    403..1263    -  CDS            AmpR: β-lactamase; bla; confers resistance to ampicillin, carbenicillin, and related antibiotics
   1264..1368    -  promoter       AmpR promoter: bla
   1427..1479    -  misc_feature   bom (fragment): basis of mobility region from pBR322
   1629..2008    +  enhancer       CMV enhancer: human cytomegalovirus immediate early enhancer
   2009..2212    +  promoter       CMV promoter: human cytomegalovirus (CMV) immediate early promoter
   2214..2233    +  promoter       PLtetO-1 promoter (fragment): modified phage lambda PL promoter with tet operator sites (Lutz and Bujard, 1997)
   2235..2254    +  promoter       PLtetO-1 promoter (fragment): modified phage lambda PL promoter with tet operator sites (Lutz and Bujard, 1997)
   2262..2295    +  promoter       TRE3GV promoter (fragment): 3rd-generation Tet-responsive promoter that can be activated by binding of Tet-On® 3G, optimized for retroviral and lentiviral vectors
   2385..2816    +  CDS            IL10 (fragment): IL10_HUMAN - Experimental evidence at protein level: Swiss-Prot protein existence level 1. Major immune regulatory cytokine that acts on many cells of the immune system where it has profound anti-inflammatory functions, limiting excessive tissue disruption caused by inflammation. Mechanistically, IL10 binds to its heterotetrameric receptor comprising IL10RA and IL10RB leading to JAK1 and STAT2-mediated phosphorylation of STAT3 (PubMed:16982608). In turn, STAT3 translocates to the nucleus where it drives expression of anti-inflammatory mediators (PubMed:18025162). Targets antigen-presenting cel
   2937..3161    +  polyA_signal   bGH poly(A) signal: bovine growth hormone polyadenylation signal
   3177..3200    +  polyA_signal   bGH poly(A) signal (fragment): bovine growth hormone polyadenylation signal
   3204..3225    +  promoter       SV40 promoter (fragment): SV40 enhancer and early promoter
   3246..3479    +  rep_origin     f1 ori (fragment) (sequence partly withheld): f1 bacteriophage origin of replication; arrow indicates direction of (+) strand synthesis
   3484..3531    +  protein_bind   FRT: FLP-mediated recombination occurs in the 8-bp core sequence TCTAGAAA (Turan and Bode, 2011). FLP recombinase from the Saccharomyces cerevisiae 2μ plasmid
   3539..4561    +  CDS            HygR: aminoglycoside phosphotransferase from E. coli; aph(4)-Ia; confers resistance to hygromycin
   4571..4696    +  CDS            ble (fragment): BLE_KLEPN - Experimental evidence at protein level: Swiss-Prot protein existence level 1. Binding protein with a strong affinity to the bleomycin family of antibiotics. Binds to CL990; an antimitotic-antibiotic compound. From Klebsiella pneumoniae.
   4691..4812    +  polyA_signal   SV40 poly(A) signal: SV40 polyadenylation signal
   4885..4901    -  protein_bind   lac operator: The lac repressor binds to the lac operator to inhibit transcription in E. coli. This inhibition can be relieved by adding lactose or isopropyl-β-D-thiogalactopyranoside (IPTG). lac repressor encoded by lacI
   4909..4939    -  promoter       lac promoter: promoter for the E. coli lac operon
   4954..4975    -  protein_bind   CAP binding site: CAP binding activates transcription in the presence of cAMP. E. coli catabolite activator protein
   4988..5080    -  CDS            lacI (fragment): lac repressor; lacI; The lac repressor binds to the lac operator to inhibit transcription in E. coli. This inhibition can be relieved by adding lactose or isopropyl-β-D-thiogalactopyranoside (IPTG).
   5263..232     -  rep_origin     ori (across the origin): high-copy-number ColE1/pMB1/pBR322/pUC origin of replication
