[The description below was written by a language model from this plasmid's Addgene catalogue record and pLannotate feature annotations shown in this document.]
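Description:
CA-0252 CMVTO-c-myc-mono-hIL10 (R5A11M)-rens-cleaved is a 5.6 kb mammalian expression plasmid built on a CMVTO-FlpIn backbone. It is propagated in E. coli from a high-copy ColE1/pUC-type origin under ampicillin selection (AmpR with its bla promoter). Fragments of an f1 origin, lac regulatory elements and a bom site remain as backbone remnants.

Expression is driven by the human CMV immediate early enhancer and promoter, followed directly by two short tet operator matches. This is the "CMV-TO" arrangement, in which transcription is constitutive unless a Tet repressor is present, when it becomes tetracycline/doxycycline-inducible. The insert is a human IL-10 variant terminated by the bGH polyadenylation signal. According to the record it carries a c-myc tag and is a monomeric form ("mono") bearing the substitutions N36I, N110I, K117N and F129L, designated R5A11M. The annotation detects only the IL10 coding portion as a fragment, so the tag and any flanking residues are not individually annotated. The stated purpose, "Cleaved-myc-IL-10", together with "rens-cleaved" in the name, suggests that the construct encodes the form of a protease-controlled IL-10 design that would exist after cleavage, probably as a reference or control. The record does not define "rens" or describe the exact architecture.

Downstream lies an FRT site fused to a promoterless hygromycin resistance gene with an SV40 poly(A) signal. This is the standard Flp-In layout, in which FLP-mediated recombination into a genomic FRT landing pad places HygR behind a resident promoter, allowing selection of single-copy isogenic stable lines. The plasmid can therefore be used for transient transfection or for site-specific integration, in work on protease-regulated secreted signals.
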