Addgene plasmid #231215: CA-0252 CMVTO-c-myc-mono-hIL10 (R5A11M)-rens-cleaved
Purpose: Cleaved-myc-IL-10
Depositing lab: Xiaojing Gao. Depositing organization: Stanford University. Publication: Orthogonalized human protease control of secreted signals. Aldrete CA, Call CC, Sant'Anna LE, Vlahos AE, Pei J, Cong Q, Gao XJ. Nat Chem Biol. 2025 Jan 15. doi: 10.1038/s41589-024-01831-x. PubMed 39814991.
Backbone
  Vector backbone: CMVTO-FlpIn
  Vector type: Mammalian Expression
Growth in bacteria
  Bacterial resistance: Ampicillin, 100 μg/mL
  Growth temperature: 37°C
  Growth strain: DH5alpha
  Copy number: High Copy
Gene/Insert
  Gene/Insert name: c-myc-mono-hIL10 (R5A11M)-rens-cleaved
  Species: H. sapiens (human)
  Mutation: N36I, N110I, K117N, F129L
  Entrez Gene: IL10 (a.k.a. CSIF, GVHDS, IL-10, IL10A, TGIF)
  Cloning method: Ligation Independent Cloning
Terms and licenses: Academic/Nonprofit Terms; Industry Terms: Not Available to Industry
How to cite: CA-0252 CMVTO-c-myc-mono-hIL10 (R5A11M)-rens-cleaved was a gift from Xiaojing Gao (Addgene plasmid # 231215 ; http://n2t.net/addgene:231215 ; RRID:Addgene_231215)
